>Addgene plasmid #126210 | pTEI129 | addgene full sequence | sequence record 246910 | Addgene NGS Result
ACGCTTAGACAACTTAATAACACATTGCGGACGTTTTTAATGTACTGGGGTGGATGCAGTGGGCCCCACT
CTGTGAAGACAAACTAGAATTCGAGCTCGGAGGAATTCCAATCCCACAAAAATCTGAGCTTAACAGCACA
GTTGCTCCTCTCAGAGCAGAATCGGGTATTCAACACCCTCATATCAACTACTACGTTGTGTATAACGGTC
CACATGCCGGTATATACGATGACTGGGGTTGTACAAAGGCGGCAACAAACGGCGTTCCCGGAGTTGCACA
CAAGAAATTTGCCACTATTACAGAGGCAAGAGCAGCAGCTGACGCGTACACAACAAGTCAGCAAACAGAC
AGGTTGAACTTCATCCCCAAAGGAGAAGCTCAACTCAAGCCCAAGAGCTTTGCTAAGGCCCTAACAAGCC
CACCAAAGCAAAAAGCCCACTGGCTCACGCTAGGAACCAAAAGGCCCAGCAGTGATCCAGCCCCAAAAGA
GATCTCCTTTGCCCCGGAGATTACAATGGACGATTTCCTCTATCTTTACGATCTAGGAAGGAAGTTCGAA
GGTGAAGGTGACGACACTATGTTCACCACTGATAATGAGAAGGTTAGCCTCTTCAATTTCAGAAAGAATG
CTGACCCACAGATGGTTAGAGAGGCCTACGCAGCAAGTCTCATCAAGACGATCTACCCGAGTAACAATCT
CCAGGAGATCAAATACCTTCCCAAGAAGGTTAAAGATGCAGTCAAAAGATTCAGGACTAATTGCATCAAG
AACACAGAGAAAGACATATTTCTCAAGATCAGAAGTACTATTCCAGTATGGACGATTCAAGGCTTGCTTC
ATAAACCAAGGCAAGTAATAGAGATTGGAGTCTCTAAAAAGGTAGTTCCTACTGAATCTAAGGCCATGCA
TGGAGTCTAAGATTCAAATCGAGGATCTAACAGAACTCGCCGTCAAGACTGGCGAACAGTTCATACAGAG
TCTTTTACGACTCAATGACAAGAAGAAAATCTTCGTCAACATGGTGGAGCACGACACTCTGGTCTACTCC
AAAAATGTCAAAGATACAGTCTCAGAAGATCAAAGGGCTATTGAGACTTTTCAACAAAGGATAATTTCGG
GAAACCTCCTCGGATTCCATTGCCCAGCTATCTGTCACTTCATCGAAAGGACAGTAGAAAAGGAAGGTGG
CTCCTACAAATGCCATCATTGCGATAAAGGAAAGGCTATCATTCAAGATCTCTCTGCCGACAGTGGTCCC
AAAGATGGACCCCCACCCACGAGGAGCATCGTGGAAAAAGAAGAGGTTCCAACCACGTCTACAAAGCAAG
TGGATTGATGTGACATCTCCACTGACGTAAGGGATGACGCACAATCCCACTATCCTTCGCAAGACCCTTC
CTCTATATAAGGAAGTTCATTTCATTTGGAGAGGACACGCTCGAGTATAAGAGCTCATTTTTACAACAAT
TACCAACAACAACAAACAACAAACAACATTACAATTACATTTACAATTATCGATACAATGTGAGACCGAC
TGGCTGTGTATAAGGGAGCCTGACATTTATATTCCCCAGAACATCAGGTTAATGGCGTTTTTGATGTCAT
TTTCGCGGTGGCTGAGATCAGCCACTTCTTCCCCGATAACGGAAACCGGCACACTGGCCATATCGGTGGT
CATCATGCGCCAGCTTTCATCCCCGATATGCACCACCGGGTAAAGTTCACGGGAGACTTTATCTGACAGC
AGACGTGCACTGGCCAGGGGGATCACCATCCGTCGCCCAGGCGTGTCAATAATATCACTCTGTACATCCA
CAAACAGACGATAACGGCTCTCTCTTTTATAGGTGTAAACCTTAAACTGCATTTCACCAGCCCCTGTTCT
CGTCAGCAAAAGAGCCGTTCATTTCAATAAACCGGGCGACCTCAGCCATCCCTTCCTGATTTTCCGCTTT
CCAGCGTTCGGCACGCAGACGACGGGCTTCATTCTGCATGGTTGTGCTTACCAGACCGGAGATATTGACA
TCATATATGCCTTGAGCAACTGATAGCTGTCGCTGTCAACTGTCACTGTAATACGCTGCTTCATAGCATA
CCTCTTTTTGACATACTTCGGGTATACATATCAGTATATATTCTTATACCGCAAAAATCAGCGCGCAAAT
ACGCATACTGTTATCTGGCTTTTAGTAAGCCGGATCCACGCGGCGTTTACGCCCCCCCTGCCACTCATCG
CAGTACTGTTGTAATTCATTAAGCATTCTGCCGACATGGAAGCCATCACAAACGGCATGATGAACCTGAA
TCGCCAGCGGCATCAGCACCTTGTCGCCTTGCGTATAATATTTGCCCATGGTGAAAACGGGGGCGAAGAA
GTTGTCCATATTGGCCACGTTTAAATCAAAACTGGTGAAACTCACCCAGGGATTGGCTGAAACGAAAAAC
ATATTCTCAATAAACCCTTTAGGGAAATAGGCCAGGTTTTCACCGTAACACGCCACATCTTGCGAATATA
TGTGTAGAAACTGCCGGAAATCGTCGTGGTATTCACTCCAGAGCGATGAAAACGTTTCAGTTTGCTCATG
GAAAACGGTGTAACAAGGGTGAACACTATCCCATATCACCAGCTCACCGTCTTTCATTGCCATACGGAAT
TCCGGATGAGCATTCATCAGGCGGGCAAGAATGTGAATAAAGGCCGGATAAAACTTGTGCTTATTTTTCT
TTACGGTCTTTAAAAAGGCCGTAATATCCAGCTGAACGGTCTGGTTATAGGTACATTGAGCAACTGACTG
AAATGCCTCAAAATGTTCTTTACGATGCCATTGGGATATATCAACGGTGGTATATCCAGTGATTTTTTTC
TCCATTTTAGCTTCCTTAGCTCCTGAAAATCTCGATAACTCAAAAAATACGCCCGGTAGTGATCTTATTT
CATTATGGTGAAAGTTGGAACCTCTTACGTGCCGATCAAGGTCTCATTCGATGGGCGGCAAATTCATGCG
TGACCACATGGTCCTTCATGAGTATGTAAATGCTGCTGGGATTACAGGTGGCTCTGGAGGTAGAGATCAT
ATGGTTCTCCACGAATACGTTAACGCCGCAGGCATCACTGGCGGTAGTGGAGGACGCGACCATATGGTAC
TACATGAATATGTCAATGCAGCCGGAATAACCGGAGGGTCCGGAGGCCGGGATCACATGGTGCTGCATGA
GTATGTGAACGCGGCGGGTATAACTGGTGGGTCGGGCGGACGAGATCATATGGTGCTTCACGAATACGTA
AACGCAGCTGGCATTACTGGCGGATCAGGTGGCAGGGATCACATGGTACTCCATGAGTACGTGAACGCTG
CTGGAATCACAGGCGGTAGCGGCGGTCGGGACCATATGGTCCTGCACGAATATGTCAATGCTGCCGGTAT
CACCTAAGCTTAGAGCTTTCGTTCGTATCATCGGTTTCGACAACGTTCGTCAAGTTCAATGCATCAGTTT
CATTGCGCACACACCAGAATCCTACTGAGTTTGAGTATTATGGCATTGGGAAAACTGTTTTTCTTGTACC
ATTTGTTGTGCTTGTAATTTACTGTGTTTTTTATTCGGTTTTCGCTATCGAACTGTGAAATGGAAATGGA
TGGAGAAGAGTTAATGAATGATATGGTCCTTTTGTTCATTCTCAAATTAATATTATTTGTTTTTTCTCTT
ATTTGTTGTGTGTTGAATTTGAAATTATAAGAGATATGCAAACATTTTGTTTTGAGTAAAAATGTGTCAA
ATCGTGGCCTCTAATGACCGAAGTTAATATGAGGAGTAAAACACTTGTAGTTGTACCATTATGCTTATTC
ACTAGGCAACAAATATATTTTCAGACCTAGAAAAGCTGCAAATGTTACTGAATACAAGTATGTCCTCTTG
TGTTTTAGACATTTATGAACTTTCCTTTATGTAATTTTCCAGAATCCTTGTCAGATTCTAATCATTGCTT
TATAATTATAGTTATACTCATGGATTTGTAGTTGAGTATGAAAATATTTTTTAATGCATTTTATGACTTG
CCAATTGATTGACAACGCTTTACTTGTCTTCTGCACGAAGTGGTTTAAACTATCAGTGTTTGACAGGATA
TATTGGCGGGTAAACCTAAGAGAAAAGAGCGTTTATTAGAATAATCGGATATTTAAAAGGGCGTGAAAAG
GTTTATCCGTTCGTCCATTTGTATGTGCATGCCAACCACAGGGTTCCCCAGATCAGGCGCTGGCTGCTGA
ACCCCCAGCCGGAACTGACCCCACAAGGCCCTAGCGTTTGCAATGCACCAGGTCATCATTGACCCAGGCG
TGTTCCACCAGGCCGCTGCCTCGCAACTCTTCGCAGGCTTCGCCGACCTGCTCGCGCCACTTCTTCACGC
GGGTGGAATCCGATCCGCACATGAGGCGGAAGGTTTCCAGCTTGAGCGGGTACGGCTCCCGGTGCGAGCT
GAAATAGTCGAACATCCGTCGGGCCGTCGGCGACAGCTTGCGGTACTTCTCCCATATGAATTTCGTGTAG
TGGTCGCCAGCAAACAGCACGACGATTTCCTCGTCGATCAGGACCTGGCAACGGGACGTTTTCTTGCCAC
GGTCCAGGACGCGGAAGCGGTGCAGCAGCGACACCGATTCCAGGTGCCCAACGCGGTCGGACGTGAAGCC
CATCGCCGTCGCCTGTAGGCGCGACAGGCATTCCTCGGCCTTCGTGTAATACCGGCCATTGATCGACCAG
CCCAGGTCCTGGCAAAGCTCGTAGAACGTGAAGGTGATCGGCTCGCCGATAGGGGTGCGCTTCGCGTACT
CCAACACCTGCTGCCACACCAGTTCGTCATCGTCGGCCCGCAGCTCGACGCCGGTGTAGGTGATCTTCAC
GTCCTTGTTGACGTGGAAAATGACCTTGTTTTGCAGCGCCTCGCGCGGGATTTTCTTGTTGCGCGTGGTG
AACAGGGCAGAGCGGGCCGTGTCGTTTGGCATCGCTCGCATCGTGTCCGGCCACGGCGCAATATCGAACA
AGGAAAGCTGCATTTCCTTGATCTGCTGCTTCGTGTGTTTCAGCAACGCGGCCTGCTTGGCCTCGCTGAC
CTGTTTTGCCAGGTCCTCGCCGGCGGTTTTTCGCTTCTTGGTCGTCATAGTTCCTCGCGTGTCGATGGTC
ATCGACTTCGCCAAACCTGCCGCCTCCTGTTCAAGACGACGCGAACGCTCCACGGCGGCCGATGGCGCGG
GCAGGGCAGGGGGAGCCAGTTGCACGCTGTCGCGCTCGATCTTGGCCGTAGCTTGCTGGACCATCGAGCC
GACGGACTGGAAGGTTTCGCGGGGCGCACGCATGACGGTGCGGCTTGCGATGGTTTCGGCATCCTCGGCG
GAAAACCCCGCGTCGATCAGTTCTTGCCTGTATGCCTTCCGGTCAAACGTCCGATTCATTCACCCTCCTT
GCGGGATTGCCCCGACTCACGCCGGGGCAATGTGCCCTTATTCCTGATTTGACCCGCCTGGTGCCTTGGT
GTCCAGATAATCCACCTTATCGGCAATGAAGTCGGTCCCGTAGACCGTCTGGCCGTCCTTCTCGTACTTG
GTATTCCGAATCTTGCCCTGCACGAATACCAGCGACCCCTTGCCCAAATACTTGCCGTGGGCCTCGGCCT
GAGAGCCAAAACACTTGATGCGGAAGAAGTCGGTGCGCTCCTGCTTGTCGCCGGCATCGTTGCGCCACAT
CTAGGATCTGCCAGGAACCGTAAAAAGGCCGCGTTGCTGGCGTTTTTCCATAGGCTCCGCCCCCCTGACG
AGCATCACAAAAATCGACGCTCAAGTCAGAGGTGGCGAAACCCGACAGGACTATAAAGATACCAGGCGTT
TCCCCCTGGAAGCTCCCTCGTGCGCTCTCCTGTTCCGACCCTGCCGCTTACCGGATACCTGTCCGCCTTT
CTCCCTTCGGGAAGCGTGGCGCTTTCTCATAGCTCACGCTGTAGGTATCTCAGTTCGGTGTAGGTCGTTC
GCTCCAAGCTGGGCTGTGTGCACGAACCCCCCGTTCAGCCCGACCGCTGCGCCTTATCCGGTAACTATCG
TCTTGAGTCCAACCCGGTAAGACACGACTTATCGCCACTGGCAGCAGCCACTGGTAACAGGATTAGCAGA
GCGAGGTATGTAGGCGGTGCTACAGAGTTCTTGAAGTGGTGGCCTAACTACGGCTACACTAGAAGAACAG
TATTTGGTATCTGCGCTCTGCTGAAGCCAGTTACCTTCGGAAAAAGAGTTGGTAGCTCTTGATCCGGCAA
ACAAACCACCGCTGGTAGCGGTGGTTTTTTTGTTTGCAAGCAGCAGATTACGCGCAGAAAAAAAGGATCT
CAAGAAGATCCTTTGATCTTTTCTACGGGGTCTGACGCTCAGTGGAACGAAAACTCACGTTAAGGGATTT
TGGTCATGAGATTATCAAAAAGGATCTTCACCTAGATCCTTTTAAATTAAAAATGAAGTTTTAAATCAAT
CTAAAGTATATATGAGTAAACTTGGTCTGACAGTTACCAATGCTTAATCAGTGAGGCACCTATCTCAGCG
ATCTGTCTATTTCGTTCATCCATAGTTGCCTGACTCCCCGTCGTGTAGATAACTACGATACGGGAGGGCT
TACCATCTGGCCCCAGTGCTGCAATGATACCGCGAGAACCACGCTCACCGGCTCCAGATTTATCAGCAAT
AAACCAGCCAGCCGGAAGGGCCGAGCGCAGAAGTGGTCCTGCAACTTTATCCGCCTCCATCCAGTCTATT
AATTGTTGCCGGGAAGCTAGAGTAAGTAGTTCGCCAGTTAATAGTTTGCGCAACGTTGTTGCCATTGCTA
CAGGCATCGTGGTGTCACGCTCGTCGTTTGGTATGGCTTCATTCAGCTCCGGTTCCCAACGATCAAGGCG
AGTTACATGATCCCCCATGTTGTGCAAAAAAGCGGTTAGCTCCTTCGGTCCTCCGATCGTTGTCAGAAGT
AAGTTGGCCGCAGTGTTATCACTCATGGTTATGGCAGCACTGCATAATTCTCTTACTGTCATGCCATCCG
TAAGATGCTTTTCTGTGACTGGTGAGTACTCAACCAAGTCATTCTGAGAATAGTGTATGCGGCGACCGAG
TTGCTCTTGCCCGGCGTCAATACGGGATAATACCGCGCCACATAGCAGAACTTTAAAAGTGCTCATCATT
GGAAAACGTTCTTCGGGGCGAAAACTCTCAAGGATCTTACCGCTGTTGAGATCCAGTTCGATGTAACCCA
CTCGTGCACCCAACTGATCTTCAGCATCTTTTACTTTCACCAGCGTTTCTGGGTGAGCAAAAACAGGAAG
GCAAAATGCCGCAAAAAAGGGAATAAGGGCGACACGGAAATGTTGAATACTCATACTCTTCCTTTTTCAA
TATTATTGAAGCATTTATCAAGGTTATTGTCTCATGAGCGGATACATATTTGAATGTATTTAGAAAAATA
AACAAATAGGGGTTCCGCGCACGAATTGGCCAGCGCTGCCATTTTTGGGGTGAGGCCGTTCGCGGCCGAG
GGGCGCAGCCCCTGGGGGGATGGGAGGCCCGCGTTAGCGGGCCGGGAGGGTTCGAGAAGGGGGGGCACCC
CCCTTCGGCGTGCGCGGTCACGCGCACAGGGCGCAGCCCTGGTTAAAAACAAGGTTTATAAATATTGGTT
TAAAAGCAGGTTAAAAGACAGGTTAGCGGTGGCCGAAAAACGGGCGGAAACCCTTGCAAATGCTGGATTT
TCTGCCTGTGGACAGCCCCTCAAATGTCAATAGGTGCGCCCCTCATCTGTCAGCACTCTGCCCCTCAAGT
GTCAAGGATCGCGCCCCTCATCTGTCAGTAGTCGCGCCCCTCAAGTGTCAATACCGCAGGGCACTTATCC
CCAGGCTTGTCCACATCATCTGTGGGAAACTCGCGTAAAATCAGGCGTTTTCGCCGATTTGCGAGGCTGG
CCAGCTCCACGTCGCCGGCCGAAATCGAGCCTGCCCCTCATCTGTCAACGCCGCGCCGGGTGAGTCGGCC
CCTCAAGTGTCAACGTCCGCCCCTCATCTGTCAGTGAGGGCCAAGTTTTCCGCGAGGTATCCACAACGCC
GGCGGCCGCGGTGTCTCGCACACGGCTTCGACGGCGTTTCTGGCGCGTTTGCAGGGCCATAGACGGCCGC
CAGCCCAGCGGCGAGGGCAACCAGCCCGGTGAGCGTCGCAAAGGAGATCCTGATCTGACTGATGGGCTGC
CTGTATCGAGTGGTGATTTTGTGCCGAGCTGCCGGTCGGGGAGCTGTTGGCTGGCTGGTGGCAGGATATA
TTGTGGTGTAAACAAATTG
Features (pLannotate 1.2.2; 19 found; start..end, strand, type, name):
    102..908     +  CDS            IBMP_CAMVB (fragment): Experimental evidence at protein level: Swiss-Prot protein existence level 1. Enhances the ribosomal termination-reinitiation event leading to the translation of major open reading frames on the polycistronic viral RNAs. From Cauliflower mosaic virus (strain Bari 1) (CaMV).
   1092..1437    +  promoter       CaMV 35S promoter: strong constitutive promoter from cauliflower mosaic virus
   1389..1435    +  promoter       minimal CaMV 35S promoter: minimal 35S promoter from cauliflower mosaic virus
   1466..1519    +  misc_feature   TMV Ω: translational enhancer from the tobacco mosaic virus 5'-leader sequence (Gallie et al., 1988)
   1570..1872    -  CDS            ccdB: CCDB_ECOLI - Also known as G, letB, letD. Experimental evidence at protein level: Swiss-Prot protein existence level 1. Toxic component of a type II toxin-antitoxin (TA) system, functioning in plasmid maintainence. Responsible for the post- segregational killing (PSK) of plasmid-free cells, also referred to as a plasmid addiction system. Half-life of over 2 hours. Cell killing by CcdB is accompanied by filamentation, defects in chromosome and plasmid segregation, defects in cell division, formation of anucleate cells, decreased DNA synthesis and plasmid loss. Interferes with the activity of DN
   1877..2035    -  CDS            ccdA (fragment): CCDA_ECO57 - Also known as H, letA. Experimental evidence at protein level: Swiss-Prot protein existence level 1. Antitoxin component of a type II toxin-antitoxin (TA) system which inhibits the post-segregational killing (PSK) of plasmid-free cells, also referred to as a plasmid addiction system. Binds to and blocks the activity of CcdB; will also remove bound CcdB protein from the CcdB-GyrA complex by forming a CcdA-CcdB complex, a process termed rejuvenation. Functions as a transcriptional corepressor for the ccdAB operon, repression also requires CcdB (By similarity). From Escherichia coli
   2217..2875    -  CDS            CmR: chloramphenicol acetyltransferase; cat; confers resistance to chloramphenicol
   2876..2978    -  promoter       cat promoter: promoter of the E. coli cat gene encoding chloramphenicol acetyltransferase
   3009..3056    +  CDS            GFP11: 11th β-strand of superfolder GFP associates with GFP(1-10), consisting of the first 10 β-strands, to reconstitute fluorescent GFP (Cabantous et al., 2005; Kamiyama et al., 2016)
   3009..3434    +  CDS            GFP11x7: seven tandem copies of the 11th β-strand of superfolder GFP each GFP11 associates with GFP(1-10), consisting of the first 10 β-strands, to reconstitute fluorescent GFP (Kamiyama et al., 2016)
   3444..4076    +  terminator     E9 terminator: terminator and polyadenylation signal from the pea rbcS-E9 gene
   4121..4145    +  misc_feature   RB T-DNA repeat: right border repeat from nopaline C58 T-DNA
   4257..4277    -  CDS            TetR (fragment): tetracycline resistance regulatory protein; tetR
   4304..5449    -  CDS            trfA: TRFA_ECOLX - Experimental evidence at protein level: Swiss-Prot protein existence level 1. Also involved in plasmid copy number control, promoting intermolecular coupling of protein bound iterons at oriV, which inhibits replication initiation. From Escherichia coli.
   5785..6373    -  rep_origin     ori: high-copy-number ColE1/pMB1/pBR322/pUC origin of replication
   6544..7404    -  CDS            AmpR: β-lactamase; bla; confers resistance to ampicillin, carbenicillin, and related antibiotics
   7405..7509    -  promoter       AmpR promoter: bla
   7596..8227    -  rep_origin     oriV: incP origin of replication
   8319..8343    +  misc_feature   LB T-DNA repeat: left border repeat from nopaline C58 T-DNA
