[The description below was written by a language model from this plasmid's Addgene catalogue record and pLannotate feature annotations shown in this document.]
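Description:
pTEI129 is a plant binary expression vector of about 8.3 kb built on the pICH47751 backbone. It serves as a Module 1 vector of the PlaMiNGo toolkit, a self-assembling split-fluorescent protein system for examining the targeting specificity of nuclear-encoded organelle proteins. The backbone carries a high-copy ColE1/pUC-type origin for E. coli, together with the broad-host-range incP oriV and its replication initiator gene trfA, the arrangement typical of binary vectors that also replicate in Agrobacterium. An ampicillin resistance gene (bla) provides backbone selection. Nopaline-type left and right T-DNA border repeats flank the expression cassette, defining the segment that would be transferred into plant cells.

Within the T-DNA, a CaMV 35S promoter, preceded by additional upstream cauliflower mosaic virus sequence, is followed by the TMV Ω translational enhancer and drives the expression unit, which ends in the pea rbcS-E9 terminator and polyadenylation signal. Between the leader and the tag sits a BsaI-flanked dropout cassette, in reverse orientation, containing the ccdB toxin gene, a ccdA fragment and a chloramphenicol resistance gene with its cat promoter. A candidate gene is intended to replace this cassette by BsaI-based cloning. ccdB counter-selects uncut parental plasmid in standard strains, which is why the empty vector is maintained in a ccdB-tolerant strain under chloramphenicol and ampicillin. The inserted gene is thereby placed at the N-terminus of GFP11x7, seven tandem copies of the eleventh β-strand of superfolder GFP separated by five-residue linkers. Each copy can associate with separately supplied GFP(1-10) to reconstitute fluorescence, so signal should appear only where both parts meet, and the multimerised tag amplifies it.
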