Addgene plasmid #126210: pTEI129
Purpose: Module 1 vector of PlaMiNGo toolkit for cloning of candidate gene at N-terminus of GFP11x7 and expression in plant cell
Depositing lab: Ralf-Bernd Klösgen. Depositing organization: Martin-Luther-Universitaet Halle-Wittenberg. Publication: Targeting specificity of nuclear-encoded organelle proteins with a self-assembling split-fluorescent protein toolkit. Sharma M, Kretschmer C, Lampe C, Stuttmann J, Klosgen RB. J Cell Sci. 2019 Jun 3;132(11). pii: jcs.230839. doi: 10.1242/jcs.230839. PubMed 31085714.
Backbone
  Vector backbone: pICH47751
  Total vector size (bp): 8347
  Vector type: Plant Expression ; Binary, Module 1
Growth in bacteria
  Bacterial resistance: Chloramphenicol and Ampicillin, 25 & 100 μg/mL
  Growth temperature: 37°C
  Growth strain: ccdB Survival
  Copy number: Unknown
Gene/Insert 1
  Gene/Insert name: ccdB Cassette (BsaI)
  Species: E.coli
  Insert size (bp): 1458
Gene/Insert 2
  Gene/Insert name: GFP11x7 (5 aa linker) (alt name: GFP11 M3)
  Species: Synthetic
  Insert size (bp): 450
Resource information
  A portion of this plasmid was derived from a plasmid made by: Huang Lab via Addgene
Terms and licenses: Academic/Nonprofit Terms; Industry Terms: Not Available to Industry
How to cite: pTEI129 was a gift from Ralf-Bernd Klösgen (Addgene plasmid # 126210 ; http://n2t.net/addgene:126210 ; RRID:Addgene_126210)
